Addgene plasmid #86274: pFETCh_MIER3
Purpose: Donor vector for 3' FLAG tag of human MIER3
Depositing lab: Eric Mendenhall & Richard M. Myers. Depositing organization: University of Alabama in Huntsville. Publication: CETCh-seq: CRISPR epitope tagging ChIP-seq of DNA-binding proteins. Savic D, Partridge EC, Newberry KM, Smith SB, Meadows SK, Roberts BS, Mackiewicz M, Mendenhall EM, Myers RM. Genome Res. 2015 Sep 9. 10.1101/gr.193540.115 PubMed 26355004.
Backbone
  Vector backbone: pFETCh_Donor
  Vector type: CRISPR
Growth in bacteria
  Bacterial resistance: Kanamycin, 50 μg/mL
  Growth temperature: 37°C
  Growth strain: DH5alpha
  Copy number: High Copy
Gene/Insert
  Gene/Insert name: MIER3 homology arms
  Species: H. sapiens (human)
  Entrez Gene: MIER3 (a.k.a. FLJ35954, DKFZp781G1119, DKFZp781I1119, DKFZp686L09111)
  Tag / fusion protein: 3XFLAG-P2A-NeoR (C terminal on insert)
  Cloning method: Gibson Cloning
  Sequencing primers: 5′ acgcctgtgaaaccgtacta; 3′ aactgttgggaagggcgatc
Terms and licenses: Academic/Nonprofit Terms; Industry Terms: Not Available to Industry
Depositor comments: This plasmid was co-transfected along with PX458_MIER3_1 and PX458_MIER3_2 into HepG2 cells, and genomic editing was verified by PCR. The donor nucleotide sequence in the final three codons of the MIER3 gene are modified to discourage sgRNA recognition, while retaining the native amino acid sequence. We performed ChIP-seq on this cell line using anti-FLAG Sigma F1804 and obtained data that passed our quality tests. Immunoprecipitation with anti-FLAG Sigma F1804 followed by mass spectrometry identified MIER3. All released data, including ChIP-seq files and validation data, are available at the ENCODE web portal: https://www.encodeproject.org/search/?searchTerm=flag&type=Experiment&lab.title=Richard+Myers%2C+HAIB . Note: This plasmid is part of the Mendenhall and Meyers CRISPR-based Tagging system to add a tag (currently using FLAG) to endogenous proteins. Please see https://www.addgene.org/crispr/tagging/ for more details.
How to cite: pFETCh_MIER3 was a gift from Eric Mendenhall & Richard M. Myers (Addgene plasmid # 86274 ; http://n2t.net/addgene:86274 ; RRID:Addgene_86274)
