[The description below was written by a language model from this plasmid's Addgene catalogue record and pLannotate feature annotations shown in this document.]
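Description:
pFETCh_MIER3 is a homology-directed repair donor plasmid from the CETCh-seq CRISPR epitope-tagging system, built on the pFETCh_Donor backbone to place a FLAG tag at the 3' end of the endogenous human MIER3 gene, which encodes a transcriptional repressor. It is a high-copy plasmid propagated in E. coli through a ColE1/pUC-type origin and selected with kanamycin via an aph(3')-Ia KanR gene. Remnants of a pUC-style cloning region (lac promoter and operator, MCS and lacZα fragments) flank the payload.

The payload, assembled by Gibson cloning, consists of MIER3 homology arms surrounding a 3XFLAG-P2A-NeoR cassette. The annotated upstream arm contains the C-terminal MIER3 coding sequence, followed by the 3xFLAG epitope and then a neomycin phosphotransferase gene. The P2A peptide named in the catalogue record is not separately annotated but would lie between the tag and neo. Because the cassette has no promoter annotated for it, NeoR should be expressed from the MIER3 locus after correct in-frame integration, with P2A separating the resistance protein from FLAG-tagged MIER3. The downstream arm is not annotated and presumably occupies the unannotated region after neo. The final three MIER3 codons carry synonymous changes to discourage sgRNA recognition of the donor. Outside the arms, the feature table shows CMV promoter fragments and a truncated HSV thymidine kinase, which confers sensitivity to ganciclovir-type analogs. The record does not describe its role.

According to the depositor, the plasmid was co-transfected with two Cas9/sgRNA plasmids targeting MIER3 into HepG2 cells, and editing was confirmed by PCR. The resulting line was used for anti-FLAG ChIP-seq that passed the depositors' quality tests, and anti-FLAG immunoprecipitation followed by mass spectrometry identified MIER3.
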