Features (pLannotate 1.2.2; 20 found; start..end, strand, type, name):
     55..643     +  rep_origin     ori: high-copy-number ColE1/pMB1/pBR322/pUC origin of replication
   1012..1101    +  CDS            lacI (fragment): lac repressor; lacI; The lac repressor binds to the lac operator to inhibit transcription in E. coli. This inhibition can be relieved by adding lactose or isopropyl-β-D-thiogalactopyranoside (IPTG).
   1114..1135    +  protein_bind   CAP binding site: CAP binding activates transcription in the presence of cAMP. E. coli catabolite activator protein
   1150..1180    +  promoter       lac promoter: promoter for the E. coli lac operon
   1188..1204    +  protein_bind   lac operator: The lac repressor binds to the lac operator to inhibit transcription in E. coli. This inhibition can be relieved by adding lactose or isopropyl-β-D-thiogalactopyranoside (IPTG). lac repressor encoded by lacI
   1241..1296    -  misc_feature   MCS: pUC18/19 multiple cloning site
   1297..1316    -  misc_feature   MCS (fragment): pUC18/19 multiple cloning site
   1322..1404    +  enhancer       CMV enhancer (fragment): human cytomegalovirus immediate early enhancer; contains an 18-bp deletion relative to the standard CMV enhancer
   1476..1493    -  promoter       CMV promoter (fragment): human cytomegalovirus (CMV) immediate early promoter
   1556..1607    +  promoter       CMVd2 promoter: truncated human cytomegalovirus (CMV) immediate early promoter that yields moderately reduced expression relative to the full-length promoter
   1698..1769    -  CDS            UL24_HHV11 (fragment): Experimental evidence at protein level: Swiss-Prot protein existence level 1. May participate in nuclear egress of viral particles. Plays a role in the dispersal of several host nucleolar proteins including NCL/nucleolin and NPM1. Since deletion of host NCL/nucleolin negatively impact on nuclear egress, UL24 supposedly acts on this process through its effect on host nucleoli. From Human herpesvirus 1 (strain 17) (HHV-1) (Human herpes simplex virus 1).
   1839..2834    +  CDS            ΔTK: truncated herpes simplex virus thymidine kinase (Salomon et al., 1995) confers sensitivity to nucleoside analogs such as acyclovir or ganciclovir
   2946..3107    +  CDS            UL122 (fragment): VIE2_HCMVT - Experimental evidence at protein level: Swiss-Prot protein existence level 1. Stimulates viral early and late gene expression and thus play a crucial role in the regulation of productive infection. In addition, activates quiescent cells to reenter the cell cycle and upregulates several E2F-responsive genes, which are responsible for pushing the cell into S phase. In S-phase, inhibits cellular DNA synthesis and blocks further cell cycle progression. From Human cytomegalovirus (strain Towne) (HHV-5) (Human herpesvirus 5).
   3118..3831    +  CDS            MIER3 (fragment): MIER3_HUMAN - Experimental evidence at protein level: Swiss-Prot protein existence level 1. Transcriptional repressor. From Homo sapiens (Human).
   3865..3918    +  CDS            3xFLAG (fragment): three tandem FLAG® epitope tags
   3922..3946    +  CDS            3xFLAG (fragment): three tandem FLAG® epitope tags
   4030..4821    +  CDS            neo: KKA2_KLEPN - Also known as kan, nptII. Experimental evidence at protein level: Swiss-Prot protein existence level 1. Resistance to kanamycin, neomycin, paromomycin, ribostamycin, butirosin and gentamicin B. From Klebsiella pneumoniae.
   5592..5748    +  CDS            lacZα (fragment): LacZα fragment of β-galactosidase; lacZ fragment
   5830..6645    -  CDS            KanR: aminoglycoside phosphotransferase; aph(3')-Ia; confers resistance to kanamycin in bacteria or G418 (Geneticin®) in eukaryotes
   6830..6970    +  CDS            TRA2_ECOLX (fragment): Protein predicted: Swiss-Prot protein existence level 4. Required for transposition of transposon Tn903. From Escherichia coli.
>Addgene plasmid #86274 | pFETCh_MIER3 | addgene full sequence | sequence record 170780 | Addgene NGS Result
CTCGACGGAGTTCCACTGAGCGTCAGACCCCGTAGAAAAGATCAAAGGATCTTCTTGAGATCCTTTTTTT
CTGCGCGTAATCTGCTGCTTGCAAACAAAAAAACCACCGCTACCAGCGGTGGTTTGTTTGCCGGATCAAG
AGCTACCAACTCTTTTTCCGAAGGTAACTGGCTTCAGCAGAGCGCAGATACCAAATACTGTTCTTCTAGT
GTAGCCGTAGTTAGGCCACCACTTCAAGAACTCTGTAGCACCGCCTACATACCTCGCTCTGCTAATCCTG
TTACCAGTGGCTGCTGCCAGTGGCGATAAGTCGTGTCTTACCGGGTTGGACTCAAGACGATAGTTACCGG
ATAAGGCGCAGCGGTCGGGCTGAACGGGGGGTTCGTGCACACAGCCCAGCTTGGAGCGAACGACCTACAC
CGAACTGAGATACCTACAGCGTGAGCTATGAGAAAGCGCCACGCTTCCCGAAGGGAGAAAGGCGGACAGG
TATCCGGTAAGCGGCAGGGTCGGAACAGGAGAGCGCACGAGGGAGCTTCCAGGGGGAAACGCCTGGTATC
TTTATAGTCCTGTCGGGTTTCGCCACCTCTGACTTGAGCGTCGATTTTTGTGATGCTCGTCAGGGGGGCG
GAGCCTATGGAAAAACGCCAGCAACGCGGCCTTTTTACGGTTCCTGGCCTTTTGCTGGCCTTTTGCTCAC
ATGTTCTTTCCTGCGTTATCCCCTGATTCTGTGGATAACCGTATTACCGCCTTTGAGTGAGCTGATACCG
CTCGCCGCAGCCGAACGACCGAGCGCAGCGAGTCAGTGAGCGAGGAAGCGGAAGAAGCTCGCACATTCAG
CAGCGTTTTTCAGCGCGTTTTCGATCAACGTTTCAATGTTGGTATCAACACCAGGTTTAACTTTGAACTT
ATCGGCACTGACGGTTACTGATTTTGAACTTTTGCTTTGCCACGGAACGGTCTGCGTTGTCGGGAAGATG
CGTGATCTGATCCTTCAACTCAGCAAAAGTTCCCAATACGCAAACCGCCTCTCCCCGCGCGTTGGCCGAT
TCATTAATGCAGCTGGCACGACAGGTTTCCCGACTGGAAAGCGGGCAGTGAGCGCAACGCAATTAATGTG
AGTTAGCTCACTCATTAGGCACCCCAGGCTTTACACTTTATGCTTCCGGCTCGTATGTTGTGTGGAATTG
TGAGCGGATAACAATTTCACACAGGAAACAGCTATGACCATGATTACGCCAAGCTTGCATGCCTGCAGGT
CGACTCTAGAGGATCCCCGGGTACCGAGCTCGAATTAGCTTGCATGCCTGCAGGTCAATTCCCTGGCATT
ATGCCCAGTACATGACCTTATGGGACTTTCCTACTTGGCAGTACATCTACGTATTAGTCATCGCTATTAC
CATGGTGATGCGGTTTTGGCAGTACATCAATGGGCGTGGATAGCGGTTTGACTCACGGGGATTTCAAGTC
TCCACCCCATTGACGTCAATGGGAGTTTGTTTTGGCACCAAAATCAACGGGACTTTCCAAAATGTCGTAA
CAACTCCGCCCCATTGACGCAAATGGGCGGTAGGCGTGTACGGTGGGAGGTCTATATAAGCAGAGCTCGT
TTAGTGAACCGTCAGATCGCCTGGAGACGCCATCCACGCTGTTTTGACCTCCATAGGAGACACCGGGACC
GATCCAGCCTGGGGATCCCGACCATGGCTTCGTACCCCTGCCATCAACACGCGTCTGCGTTCGACCAGGC
TGCGCGTTCTCGCGGCCATAGCAACCGACGTACGGCGTTGCGCCCTCGCCGGCAGCAAGAAGCCACGGAA
GTCCGCCTGGAGCAGAAAATGCCCACGCTACTGCGGGTTTATATAGACGGTCCTCACGGGATGGGGAAAA
CCACCACCACGCAACTGCTGGTGGCCCTGGGTTCGCGCGACGATATCGTCTACGTACCCGAGCCGATGAC
TTACTGGCAGGTGCTGGGGGCTTCCGAGACAATCGCGAACATCTACACCACACAACACCGCCTCGACCAG
GGTGAGATATCGGCCGGGGACGCGGCGGTGGTAATGACAAGCGCCCAGATAACAATGGGCATGCCTTATG
CCGTGACCGACGCCGTTCTGGCTCCTCATATCGGGGGGGAGGCTGGGAGCTCACATGCCCCGCCCCCGGC
CCTCACCCTCATCTTCGACCGCCATCCCATCGCCGCCCTCCTGTGCTACCCGGCCGCGCGATACCTTATG
GGCAGCATGACCCCCCAGGCCGTGCTGGCGTTCGTGGCCCTCATCCCGCCGACCTTGCCCGGCACAAACA
TCGTGTTGGGGGCCCTTCCGGAGGACAGACACATCGACCGCCTGGCCAAACGCCAGCGCCCCGGCGAGCG
GCTTGACCTGGCTATGCTGGCCGCGATTCGCCGCGTTTACGGGCTGCTTGCCAATACGGTGCGGTATCTG
CAGGGCGGCGGGTCGTGGCGGGAGGATTGGGGACAGCTTTCGGGGACGGCCGTGCCGCCCCAGGGTGCCG
AGCCCCAGAGCAACGCGGGCCCACGACCCCATATCGGGGACACGTTATTTACCCTGTTTCGGGCCCCCGA
GTTGCTGGCCCCCAACGGCGACCTGTACAACGTGTTTGCCTGGGCCTTGGACGTCTTGGCCAAACGCCTC
CGTCCCATGCACGTCTTTATCCTGGATTACGACCAATCGCCCGCCGGCTGCCGGGACGCCCTGCTGCAAC
TTACCTCCGGGATGGTCCAGACCCACGTCACCACCCCCGGCTCCATACCGACGATCTGCGACCTGGCGCG
CACGTTTGCCCGGGAGATGGGGGAGGCTAACTGAGGATCCCACGTCACTATTGTATACTCTATATTATAC
TCTATGTTATACTCTGTAATCCTACTCAATAAACGTGTCACGCCTGTGAAACCGTACTAAGTCTCCCGTG
TATTCTTATCACCATCAGGTGACATCCTCGCCCAGGCTGTCAATCATGCCGGTATCGATTCCAGTAGCAC
CGGCCCCACGCTGACAACCCACTCTTGCAGCGTTAGCAGCGCCCCTCTTAACAAGCCGACCCCCACCAGC
GTCGCGGTTACTAACACTCCTCTCCCCGACCTGCAGCCCAGCTTTCAGGGACTATATGGATCGTTTAGTA
GATGAAACAGAAGCTTTGGGTGGGACGGTAAATGCTTCAGCCTTAACTTCTAACCGGCCTGAGCCTATTC
CTGATCAACAGCTAAACATTCTCAACTCCTTCACTGCCAGTGACTTGACAGGTAAAATGAAGACCTTTCT
GCATTTAGTACAGTTTGTTGCAAAATTGTGTCCTCTGTTTGATGTCATAGGACCACTTACTTAAACAATT
TTCCATTCCTTTTTAGCTTTGACCAACAGTGTAGCAACCGTCTGCGACCCCACAGATGTGAATTGTTTGG
ATGATAGCTTTCCTCCACTGGGCAACACACCCCGTGGACAAGTTAATCATGTGCCTGTTGTAACAGAAGA
GTTACTCACCCTGCCCAGCAATGGGGAAAGTGATTGTTTTAATTTATTTGAGACTGGATTTTATCACTCG
GAGCTAAACCCTATGAACATGTGCAGTGAAGAGTCAGAGAGACCAGCAAAAAGATTGAAAATGGGCATTG
CCGTCCCTGAATCCTTTATGAATGAAGTTTCTGTAAATAACCTGGGTGTGGACTTTGAAAATCACACACA
TCACATCACCAGTGCCAAAATGGCTGTTTCTGTGGCTGACTTTGGCAGTCTCTCTGCCAACGAGACCAAT
GGTTTCATCAGTGCCCATGCTCTGCATCAGCACGCGGCCCTACATTCGGAAGGGAGCGGAGGAGGTTCCG
GTGGAGGTGGTTCTGGAGATTACAAGGATGACGACGATAAGGGCGATTACAAGGATGACGACGATAAGGG
AGATTACAAGGATGACGACGATAAGGTTTCAGGAAGCGGAGCTACTAACTTCAGCCTGCTGAAGCAGGCT
GGAGACGTGGAGGAGAACCCTGGACCTGGATCGTTTCGCATGATTGAACAAGATGGATTGCACGCAGGTT
CTCCGGCCGCTTGGGTGGAGAGGCTATTCGGCTATGACTGGGCACAACAGACAATCGGCTGCTCTGATGC
CGCCGTGTTCCGGCTGTCAGCGCAGGGGCGCCCGGTTCTTTTTGTCAAGACCGACCTGTCCGGTGCCCTG
AATGAACTGCAGGACGAGGCAGCGCGGCTATCGTGGCTGGCCACGACGGGCGTTCCTTGCGCAGCTGTGC
TCGACGTTGTCACTGAAGCGGGAAGGGACTGGCTGCTATTGGGCGAAGTGCCGGGGCAGGATCTCCTGTC
ATCTCACCTTGCTCCTGCCGAGAAAGTATCCATCATGGCTGATGCAATGCGGCGGCTGCATACGCTTGAT
CCGGCTACCTGCCCATTCGACCACCAAGCGAAACATCGCATCGAGCGAGCACGTACTCGGATGGAAGCCG
GTCTTGTCGATCAGGATGATCTGGACGAAGAGCATCAGGGGCTCGCGCCAGCCGAACTGTTCGCCAGGCT
CAAGGCGCGCATGCCCGACGGCGAGGATCTCGTCGTGACCCATGGCGATGCCTGCTTGCCGAATATCATG
GTGGAAAATGGCCGCTTTTCTGGATTCATCGACTGTGGCCGGCTGGGTGTGGCCGACCGCTATCAGGACA
TAGCGTTGGCTACCCGTGATATTGCTGAAGAGCTTGGCGGCGAATGGGCTGACCGCTTCCTCGTGCTTTA
CGGTATCGCCGCTCCCGATTCGCAGCGCATCGCCTTCTATCGCCTTCTTGACGAGTTCTTCTGATTCGAA
CATCGTGAGGATCCCGGAACTGCGTGTGCAGCACCAGTAAACTTGAGGGGAGCTATCAGGTTTGCATAGT
CTTTCACTGGAAGTTTGAACCTTTCTCACTATGACATCAGTGATGTCAGTATGTATAGAACTATATCTTG
ATTTATCAAGAGTATTTTCATTTTTCAATCCATAAATGTGGAAATGAACTATGATCAGCAGAGTTGGGAA
CTAAGATTGAACTCTGTGGTGCAGCTTTAAGCTCTGCTTCTCTCTTCCTCATCTCCCAATACCTCTTCCC
CACTCCCTTCTTTTTCTATTCTTTTGTGTTCCCCACTGCCCTCACTCCCAATTTTAAAACCTGTAGACAG
AGGCCACCAGCTCAAAACCAGCACAGATGTTCTGAACTGAATGGTGTGGCCTGTTTTTGTGTAAATTCCT
TTTGCCGTAATGGATGCAGTGGAATAACAATGTTTACAGGTACCGATCCCGATCCCTGCTCAATGTAGCA
TTTTTTTGGTTTTATTTTCTTAATAAAAGCAGGGGTAGGTTTCTTTAAACTGCACAAACATGCAAGGATT
TTTTAAAAATGGAAACTTCTCTCATGTTATTCAACTAGAGCACTTCAGTTTACAAAACAGCAAGTCCATC
TTTATGGAAGCCAGCACAAGGAACTGTGTGCAAATAATGAAGACGCTTGCTTGGATCCTGTTTCAAAATT
CTAGACCAGGGCCTTGGAAAGTCCTCTCCACTGACTGTAGCCTCCAATTCACTGGCCGTCGTTCACTGGC
CGTCGTTTTACAACGTCGTGACTGGGAAAACCCTGGCGTTACCCAACTTAATCGCCTTGCAGCACATCCC
CCTTTCGCCAGCTGGCGTAATAGCGAAGAGGCCCGCACCGATCGCCCTTCCCAACAGTTGCGCAGCCTGA
ATGGCGAATGCGATTTATTCAACAAAGCCGCCGTCCCGTCAAGTCAGCGTAATGCTCTGCCAGTGTTACA
ACCAATTAACCAATTCTGATTAGAAAAACTCATCGAGCATCAAATGAAACTGCAATATATTCATATCAGG
ATTATCAATACCATATTTTTGAAAAAGCCGTTTCTGTAATGAAGGAGAAAACTCACCGAGGCAGTTCCAT
AGGATGGCAAGATCCTGGTATCGGTCTGCGATTCCGACTCGTCCAACATCAATACAACCTATTAATTTCC
CCTCGTCAAAAATAAGGTTATCAAGTGAGAAATCACCATGAGTGACGACTGAATCCGGTGAGAATGGCAA
AAGCTTATGCATTTCTTTCCAGACTTGTTCAACAGGCCAGCCATTACGCTCGTCATCAAAATCACTCGCA
TCAACCAAACCGTTATTCATTCGTGATTGCGCCTGAGCGAGACGAAATACGCGATCGCTGTTAAAAGGAC
AATTACAAACAGGAATCGAATGCAACCGGCGCAGGAACACTGCCAGCGCATCAACAATATTTTCACCTGA
ATCAGGATATTCTTCTAATACCTGGAATGCTGTTTTCCCGGGGATCGCAGTGGTGAGTAACCATGCATCA
TCAGGAGTACGGATAAAATGCTTGATGGTCGGAAGAGGCATAAATTCCGTCAGCCAGTTTAGTCTGACCA
TCTCATCTGTAACATCATTGGCAACGCTACCTTTGCCATGTTTCAGAAACAACTCTGGCGCATCGGGCTT
CCCATACAATCGATAGATTGTCGCACCTGATTGCCCGACATTATCGCGAGCCCATTTATACCCATATAAA
TCAGCATCCATGTTGGAATTTAATCGCGGCTTCGAGCAAGACGTTTCCCGTTGAATATGGCTCATAACAC
CCCTTGTATTACTGTTTATGTAAGCAGACAGTTTTATTGTTCATGATGATATATTTTTATCTTGTGCAAT
GTAACATCAGAGATTTTGAGACACAACGTGGCTTTGTTGAATAAATCGAACTTTTGCTGAGTTGAAGGAT
CAGATCACGCATCTTCCCGACAACGCAGACCGTTCCGTGGCAAAGCAAAAGTTCAAAATCACCAACTGGT
CCACCTACAACAAAGCTCTCATCAACCGTGGCTCCCTCACTTTCTGGCTGGATGATGGGGCGATTCAGGC
CTGGTATGAGTCAGCAACACCTTCTTCACGAGGCAGACCT
